Addgene plasmid #98503: BB1_12_pMDH3
Purpose: BB1 with insert: promoter PMDH3
Depositing lab: Brigitte Gasser & Diethard Mattanovich & Michael Sauer. Depositing organization: Universitaet fur Bodenkultur Wien (BOKU-WIEN). Publication: GoldenPiCS: a Golden Gate-derived modular cloning system for applied synthetic biology in the yeast Pichia pastoris. Prielhofer R, Barrero JJ, Steuer S, Gassler T, Zahrl R, Baumann K, Sauer M, Mattanovich D, Gasser B, Marx H. BMC Syst Biol. 2017 Dec 8;11(1):123. doi: 10.1186/s12918-017-0492-3. PubMed 29221460.
Backbone
  Vector backbone: BB1
  Backbone size w/o insert (bp): 1936
  Vector type: Bacterial Expression
Growth in bacteria
  Bacterial resistance: Kanamycin, 50 μg/mL
  Growth temperature: 37°C
  Growth strain: DH10B
  Copy number: High Copy
Gene/Insert
  Gene/Insert name: MDH3 promoter
  Insert size (bp): 979
  Mutation: Internal BsaI and BpiI sites removed from insert
  Cloning method: Restriction Enzyme; 5′ cloning site BpiI (destroyed during cloning); 3′ cloning site BpiI (destroyed during cloning)
  Sequencing primers: 5′ 5'-GTAAAACGACGGCCAGTT-3' (M13-Fwd); 3′ 5´-CAGGAAACAGCTATGAC-3' (M13-Rev)
Terms and licenses: Academic/Nonprofit Terms; Industry Terms: Not Available to Industry
How to cite: BB1_12_pMDH3 was a gift from Brigitte Gasser & Diethard Mattanovich & Michael Sauer (Addgene plasmid # 98503 ; http://n2t.net/addgene:98503 ; RRID:Addgene_98503)
