[The description below was written by a language model from this plasmid's Addgene catalogue record and pLannotate feature annotations shown in this document.]
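Description:
BB1_12_pMDH3 is a level-one part plasmid from the GoldenPiCS system, a Golden Gate-derived modular cloning toolkit for synthetic biology in the yeast Pichia pastoris. It consists of the small BB1 backbone (about 1.9 kb) carrying a 979 bp insert, the MDH3 promoter, giving a sequenced total of about 2.9 kb. Although catalogued as a bacterial expression vector, it functions as a storage and donor plasmid for a promoter module rather than as an expression construct: it contains no coding sequence or terminator downstream of the promoter, and no yeast selection marker or yeast replication or integration element is annotated.

The plasmid is maintained in E. coli through a high-copy ColE1/pUC-type origin and selected with kanamycin through an aph(3')-Ia KanR gene driven by the cat promoter. This cassette and the origin are insulated by short transcription terminators (tonB, T7Te and a T3Te fragment). A residual lacZα fragment lies next to the cloning position. The promoter was inserted through BpiI sites that were destroyed during cloning, and internal BsaI and BpiI sites were removed from the promoter sequence so that it tolerates the type IIS digestions used in later Golden Gate assembly steps. M13 forward and reverse primer sites flank the insert for sequence verification.

The automated annotation does not label the promoter itself. Its only call in the insert region is a partial match to S. cerevisiae NTH1 (trehalase), which most likely reflects neighbouring genomic sequence or a spurious similarity rather than an intended coding element. The record does not state the source species of the promoter, its strength or its regulation. The part is presumably intended to be combined with coding-sequence and terminator modules into Pichia expression units.
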