Features (pLannotate 1.2.2; 8 found; start..end, strand, type, name):
    150..494     +  CDS            NTH1 (fragment): TREA_YEAST - Also known as NTH. Experimental evidence at protein level: Swiss-Prot protein existence level 1. Hydrolyzes intracellular trehalose to glucose (PubMed:22320399, PubMed:29087344) (Probable). The disaccharide trehalose serves as a storage carbohydrate that is mobilized during nutrient stress (Probable). Regulates the level of trehalose as a protectant for cell integrity during heat stress (PubMed:7883049, PubMed:7730323). From Saccharomyces cerevisiae (strain ATCC 204508 / S288c) (Baker's yeast).
   1272..1303    +  terminator     tonB terminator: bidirectional E. coli tonB-P14 transcription terminator
   1304..1406    +  promoter       cat promoter: promoter of the E. coli cat gene encoding chloramphenicol acetyltransferase
   1407..2222    +  CDS            KanR: aminoglycoside phosphotransferase; aph(3')-Ia; confers resistance to kanamycin in bacteria or G418 (Geneticin®) in eukaryotes
   2246..2273    +  terminator     T7Te terminator: phage T7 early transcription terminator
   2285..2872    -  rep_origin     ori: high-copy-number ColE1/pMB1/pBR322/pUC origin of replication
   2894..1       -  terminator     T3Te terminator (fragment) (across the origin): phage T3 early transcription terminator
   2912..17      -  CDS            lacZα (fragment) (across the origin): LacZα fragment of β-galactosidase; lacZ fragment
>Addgene plasmid #98503 | BB1_12_pMDH3 | addgene full sequence | sequence record 191914 | Addgene NGS Result
GTAAAACGACGGCCAGTTTATCTAGTCAGCTTGATTCTAGCTGATCGTGGACCGGAAGGTGAGCCAGTGA
GTTGATTGCAGTCCAGTTACGCTGGAGTCTGAGGCTCGTCCTGAATGATATGCGGCCTCGAATTCGAAGA
CGCGGAGTAGCTTGGGTAGGACTTGACAAGTACGGCTTCCGTGGTCATACCAAACGCCTTTGTTACCGTT
GGCTATACCTAATGACCAAGGCATTTGTGGATTATAACGGTATCGTAGTTGAAAAATATGACGTAACCAC
TGGTACTAGCCCCCACAAGGTTGATGCTGAATACGGGAATCAAGGTGCCGATTTTAAAGGAGTAGCCACT
GAAGGGTTTGGCTGGGTCAATGCCTCTTTTATTTTGGGATTAACCTACTTAGATGTCCAAGGCATCCGTG
CGATAGGCGCCGTTACGTCCCCTGATGTATTTTTCAGGAAGCTCAAACCTTGGGAACGCGCAAGTTATGG
CCTAAGGCCATGTAACGAGATAGTCAAGTCAAACTAGAAGTATACGGTTTCCCCGCAGAAATAGCAGAAA
TAGGCGACAAATACATACAACATTTTCATTGTGATAGGGGGCGGCGGTTCCTAGGAGGGACAACCCCCAG
AAACCTTGTAGACTACGTTTTCACGACGATGGGTTATTACTGTAAAGGAAGAATATACTACCCACCAGTT
GAATGTTTGAACGGATCAAAGGTCGAAGGGAGTACACGGCCCAACCAACGTAGCTACCGGAGAAAGCAAG
ACTTTCCCAAACCAAATAGCTCCGGGTTTCTTCTCCGGCAACCCGTCAGTTTTTGTGTGGCCGGACAAAA
ATTCGCACCCTCAGTCTAATTGAAAGGTCGGGCTCCGAGCTCTAGGCGTTTGCGCATGTAATATTGCATC
CCCTCCCATAGATAATACTGCGCGAACACAGGGTGCAAATTATGATGACCACACATGCCAGTGACCAAAA
CAGTTTTTTAGTCTTTAAAAACCCTCGGAACTTCTGAGTATATAAAGGCTTCTCATTTCCTACAAGCAAA
CAAAGAAGAAACTTCCACTTTCTAACTTTTTATCTATAGACTTTAGAGTTACAACCAACGAACAATAACA
ACATGGCGTCTTCGAATTCGCGCGTGATCTTACGGCATTATACGTATGATCGGTCCACGATCAGCTAGAT
TATCTAGTCAGCTTGATGTCATAGCTGTTTCCTGAGGCTCAATACTGACCATTTAAATCATACCTGACCT
CCATAGCAGAAAGTCAAAAGCCTCCGACCGGAGGCTTTTGACTTGATCGGCACGTAAGAGGTTCCAACTT
TCACCATAATGAAATAAGATCACTACCGGGCGTATTTTTTGAGTTATCGAGATTTTCAGGAGCTAAGGAA
GCTAAAATGAGCCATATTCAACGGGAAACGTCTTGCTTGAAGCCGCGATTAAATTCCAACATGGATGCTG
ATTTATATGGGTATAAATGGGCTCGCGATAATGTCGGGCAATCAGGTGCGACAATCTATCGATTGTATGG
GAAGCCCGATGCGCCAGAGTTGTTTCTGAAACATGGCAAAGGTAGCGTTGCCAATGATGTTACAGATGAG
ATGGTCAGGCTAAACTGGCTGACGGAATTTATGCCTCTTCCGACCATCAAGCATTTTATCCGTACTCCTG
ATGATGCATGGTTACTCACCACTGCGATCCCAGGGAAAACAGCATTCCAGGTATTAGAAGAATATCCTGA
TTCAGGTGAAAATATTGTTGATGCGCTGGCAGTGTTCCTGCGCCGGTTGCATTCGATTCCTGTTTGTAAT
TGTCCTTTTAACGGCGATCGCGTATTTCGTCTCGCTCAGGCGCAATCACGAATGAATAACGGTTTGGTTG
GTGCGAGTGATTTTGATGACGAGCGTAATGGCTGGCCTGTTGAACAAGTCTGGAAAGAAATGCATAAACT
CTTGCCATTCTCACCGGATTCAGTCGTCACTCATGGTGATTTCTCACTTGATAACCTTATTTTTGACGAG
GGGAAATTAATAGGTTGTATTGATGTTGGACGAGTCGGAATCGCAGACCGATACCAGGATCTTGCCATCC
TATGGAACTGCCTCGGTGAGTTTTCTCCTTCATTACAGAAACGGCTTTTTCAAAAATATGGTATTGATAA
TCCTGATATGAATAAATTGCAGTTTCACTTGATGCTCGATGAGTTTTTCTAATGAGGACCTAAATGTAAT
CACCTGGCTCACCTTCGGGTGGGCCTTTCTGCGTTGCTGGCGTTTTTCCATAGGCTCCGCCCCCCTGACG
AGCATCACAAAAATCGATGCTCAAGTCAGAGGTGGCGAAACCCGACAGGACTATAAAGATACCAGGCGTT
TCCCCCTGGAAGCTCCCTCGTGCGCTCTCCTGTTCCGACCCTGCCGCTTACCGGATACCTGTCCGCCTTT
CTCCCTTCGGGAAGCGTGGCGCTTTCTCATAGCTCACGCTGTAGGTATCTCAGTTCGGTGTAGGTCGTTC
GCTCCAAGCTGGGCTGTGTGCACGAACCCCCCGTTCAGCCCGACCGCTGCGCCTTATCCGGTAACTATCG
TCTTGAGTCCAACCCGGTAAGACACGACTTATCGCCACTGGCAGCAGCCACTGGTAACAGGATTAGCAGA
GCGAGGTATGTAGGCGGTGCTACAGAGTTCTTGAAGTGGTGGCCTAACTACGGCTACACTAGAAGAACAG
TATTTGGTATCTGCGCTCTGCTGAAGCCAGTTACCTCGGAAAAAGAGTTGGTAGCTCTTGATCCGGCAAA
CAAACCACCGCTGGTAGCGGTGGTTTTTTTGTTTGCAAGCAGCAGATTACGCGCAGAAAAAAAGGATCTC
AAGAAGATCCTTTGATTTTCTACCGAAGAAAGGCCCACCCGT
